>Addgene plasmid #73495 | pJK323 | depositor full sequence | sequence record 135755 | pJK323 sequence 4723 bps
CTTCCGCTTCCTCGCTCACTGACTCGCTGCGCTCGGTCGTTCGGCTGCGGCGAGCGGTATCAGCTCACTC
AAAGGCGGTAATACGGTTATCCACAGAATCAGGGGATAACGCAGGAAAGAACATGTGAGCAAAAGGCCAG
CAAAAGGCCAGGAACCGTAAAAAGGCCGCGTTGCTGGCGTTTTTCCATAGGCTCCGCCCCCCTGACGAGC
ATCACAAAAATCGACGCTCAAGTCAGAGGTGGCGAAACCCGACAGGACTATAAAGATACCAGGCGTTTCC
CCCTGGAAGCTCCCTCGTGCGCTCTCCTGTTCCGACCCTGCCGCTTACCGGATACCTGTCCGCCTTTCTC
CCTTCGGGAAGCGTGGCGCTTTCTCATAGCTCACGCTGTAGGTATCTCAGTTCGGTGTAGGTCGTTCGCT
CCAAGCTGGGCTGTGTGCACGAACCCCCCGTTCAGCCCGACCGCTGCGCCTTATCCGGTAACTATCGTCT
TGAGTCCAACCCGGTAAGACACGACTTATCGCCACTGGCAGCAGCCACTGGTAACAGGATTAGCAGAGCG
AGGTATGTAGGCGGTGCTACAGAGTTCTTGAAGTGGTGGCCTAACTACGGCTACACTAGAAGGACAGTAT
TTGGTATCTGCGCTCTGCTGAAGCCAGTTACCTTCGGAAAAAGAGTTGGTAGCTCTTGATCCGGCAAACA
AACCACCGCTGGTAGCGGTGGTTTTTTTGTTTGCAAGCAGCAGATTACGCGCAGAAAAAAAGGATCTCAA
GAAGATCCTTTGATCTTTTCTACGGGGTCTGACGCTCAGTGGAACGAAAACTCACGTTAAGGGATTTTGG
TCATGAGATTATCAAAAAGGATCTTCACCTAGATCCTTTTAAATTAAAAATGAAGTTTTAAATCAATCTA
AAGTATATATGAGTAAACTTGGTCTGACAGTTACCAATGCTTAATCAGTGAGGCACCTATCTCAGCGATC
TGTCTATTTCGTTCATCCATAGTTGCCTGACTCCCCGTCGTGTAGATAACTACGATACGGGAGGGCTTAC
CATCTGGCCCCAGTGCTGCAATGATACCGCGAGACCCACGCTCACCGGCTCCAGATTTATCAGCAATAAA
CCAGCCAGCCGGAAGGGCCGAGCGCAGAAGTGGTCCTGCAACTTTATCCGCCTCCATCCAGTCTATTAAT
TGTTGCCGGGAAGCTAGAGTAAGTAGTTCGCCAGTTAATAGTTTGCGCAACGTTGTTGCCATTGCTACAG
GCATCGTGGTGTCACGCTCGTCGTTTGGTATGGCTTCATTCAGCTCCGGTTCCCAACGATCAAGGCGAGT
TACATGATCCCCCATGTTGTGCAAAAAAGCGGTTAGCTCCTTCGGTCCTCCGATCGTTGTCAGAAGTAAG
TTGGCCGCAGTGTTATCACTCATGGTTATGGCAGCACTGCATAATTCTCTTACTGTCATGCCATCCGTAA
GATGCTTTTCTGTGACTGGTGAGTACTCAACCAAGTCATTCTGAGAATAGTGTATGCGGCGACCGAGTTG
CTCTTGCCCGGCGTCAATACGGGATAATACCGCGCCACATAGCAGAACTTTAAAAGTGCTCATCATTGGA
AAACGTTCTTCGGGGCGAAAACTCTCAAGGATCTTACCGCTGTTGAGATCCAGTTCGATGTAACCCACTC
GTGCACCCAACTGATCTTCAGCATCTTTTACTTTCACCAGCGTTTCTGGGTGAGCAAAAACAGGAAGGCA
AAATGCCGCAAAAAAGGGAATAAGGGCGACACGGAAATGTTGAATACTCATACTCTTCCTTTTTCAATAT
TATTGAAGCATTTATCAGGGTTATTGTCTCATGAGCGGATACATATTTGAATGTATTTAGAAAAATAAAC
AAATAGGGGTTCCGCGCACATTTCCCCGAAAAGTGCCACCTGACGTCTAAGAAACCATTATTATCATGAC
ATTAACCTATAAAAATAGGCGTATCACGAGGCCCTTTCGTCTCGCGCGTTTCGGTGATGACGGTGAAAAC
CTCTGACACATGCAGCTCCCGGAGACGGTCACAGCTTGTCTGTAAGCGGATGCCGGGAGCAGACAAGCCC
GTCAGGGCGCGTCAGCGGGTGTTGGCGGGTGTCGGGGCTGGCTTAACTATGCGGCATCAGAGCAGATTGT
ACTGAGAGTGCACCATAAAATTGTAAACGTTAATATTTTGTTAAAATTCGCGTTAAATTTTTGTTAAATC
AGCTCATTTTTTAACCAATAGGCCGAAATCGGCAAAATCCCTTATAAATCAAAAGAATAGCCCGAGATAG
GGT
[37 nt withheld, positions 2314-2350]
AAAGAACGTGGACTCCAACGTCAAAGG
[141 nt withheld, positions 2378-2518]
G
[142 nt withheld, positions 2520-2661]
TATGCGGTGTGAAATACCGCACAGATGCGTAAGGAGAAAATACCGCATCAGGCGCCATTCGCCATTCAGG
CTGCGCAACTGTTGGGAAGGGCGATCGGTGCGGGCCTCTTCGCTATTACGCCAGCTGGCGAAAGGGGGAT
GTGCTGCAAGGCGATTAAGTTGGGTAACGCCAGGGTTTTCCCAGTCACGACGTTGTAAAACGACGGCCAG
TGCCAAGCTTGCATGCGTGAAGCAGGGTTTTTGTAAGTATCTGCTTCACGCAGTGCCTTAACTGGCAGAT
TCTTCATCTTCCACAGCGGCCGTTTTGGTGGCCAATGGGCCCAAGGCATCCTGAATACCCAAATTGCCTG
GCAGCGCACCGTAGGGGAACAGAATATTTACATGCCCCATTTTACGGCCCACTCTGGCTTCTGCCTTGCC
ATATAGATGCGGAATAAAGCCCTGCGTGGCCATAATCTGCGGCAGCAGCGCCATATCTTCCGGCCCGACC
AGATTTTTCATGATTGCATCAGAATGGCGCACAGCGTGCGGCAAAGGCAGCCCCGCAACTGCACGGATAT
GCATGTCAAATTGGTCCTGCGGGCAGGCATTCATGGTCCAATGGCCAGAATTATGGGGGCGCGGGGCCAT
TTCATTCACCAGCAGGTTGCCGGTGCAATCAACAAACATTTCAACGCCCAGAATACCAACCAGCTCCAGC
TTTTCTGCAATGGTGGTGGCTAGTTTTATGGCCTGCGTGGCAATATCTGGGTCAATGGGGGCGGGGGCTA
ATGTTAGATCCAGAATACCGTTCCAGTGCCGGTTCAGCGCCGGGTCAAAGCACCTTACCGTGCCATCTGC
ACCACGCGCCACCATAACACTAATCTCGCAAGCAAAATCCACCATACCTTCTGCAACCAGAGGATGTGGT
GCCAGAGCGTTGAAAGCCTCTTCCAGATCATGGATGTGATGCACACGGCGCTGGCCTTTGCCATCATATC
CATTGCGAGTGGTTTTGAGAATCAGCGGCAAACCCACTTTTTCTGCGGCTTCGTGTAGCGTTTTGACATC
GGTAACAGGATGCCATGGCGCGAGTGGAATACCCGCAGAAGCAAAAAAAGTTTTTTCTGCCAATCGGTCC
TGACTGATGCGCAGAATATGCCCCGAAGGATGAACAGGGCAGTGTTTGGCTAGGCGGTCCAGTGCATCTG
CGCTGATGTTTTCAAATTCAAAGGTAACAACATCAACAGCGCGGGCAAAGGCATCCAGTGCTGTCGGATC
ATCATACTTGCCGCATGTTACGGCGTGAGAGACCTGAGCCGCCGGGCCGTTGGCCTCTGGCGTAAGAATA
TGCGTGCGAAAACCAAGGCGCGCGGCAGCAACAGCAGACATGCGGCCAAGCTGGCCACCCCCCACAATGC
CAATAACGGCATTGGGCTTAAGCGGAGAATGTAAGGAGGTCATTTATCTTCGGTAATGGGAGAGTTGGGG
ACAGAGGCCGGTTTTTTAAAGTCTGTAACGGAGAGGTTCAGGCAATGTCATCAGGGATCAGAAGGCTTTC
AACCTTGGTAATCTGATCTTTTAGCAGAAGTTTACGTTTTTTCAGCCGCTGGAGATAGAGTTGGTCAATA
AAAGTAGTTTCATGCGCCATGCGGTTGATAACCGTATCCAGATCTCTGTGTTCACTCCGGAGTTCATGCA
GTTGGGCAAGCAGTAAATCGCGATCTCGCAGCATGATGTCCTGTCTCCTTCACCATTGGTGCGGAATCGT
GCGCCGGGTGTGGCGGCCCGCAAAGTGAATAGCATGCCTGCAGGTCGACTCTAGAGGATCCCCGGGTACC
GAGCTCGAATTCGTAATCATGGTCATAGCTGTTTCCTGTGTGAAATTGTTATCCGCTCACAATTCCACAC
AACATACGAGCCGGAAGCATAAAGTGTAAAGCCTGGGGTGCCTAATGAGTGAGCTAACTCACATTAATTG
CGTTGCGCTCACTGCCCGCTTTCCAGTCGGGAAACCTGTCGTGCCAGCTGCATTAATGAATCGGCCAACG
CGCGGGGAGAGGCGGTTTGCGTATTGGGCGCT
Features (pLannotate 1.2.2; 14 found; start..end, strand, type, name):
    182..770     -  rep_origin     ori: high-copy-number ColE1/pMB1/pBR322/pUC origin of replication
    941..1801    -  CDS            AmpR: β-lactamase; bla; confers resistance to ampicillin, carbenicillin, and related antibiotics
   1802..1906    -  promoter       AmpR promoter: bla
   2001..2036    +  CDS            rop (fragment): Rop protein, which maintains plasmids at low copy number; rop
   2138..2187    +  misc_feature   bom (fragment): basis of mobility region from pBR322
   2263..2643    -  rep_origin     M13 ori (sequence partly withheld): M13 bacteriophage origin of replication; arrow indicates direction of (+) strand synthesis
   2662..2713    +  misc_feature   bom (fragment): basis of mobility region from pBR322
   2719..2873    -  CDS            lacZα (fragment): LacZα fragment of β-galactosidase; lacZ fragment
   3025..4083    -  CDS            purK: PURK_BRUME - Protein inferred from homology: Swiss-Prot protein existence level 3. Catalyzes the ATP-dependent conversion of 5-aminoimidazole ribonucleotide (AIR) and HCO(3)(-) to N5-carboxyaminoimidazole ribonucleotide (N5-CAIR). From Brucella melitensis biotype 1 (strain 16M / ATCC 23456 / NCTC 10094).
   4443..4493    -  misc_feature   MCS (fragment): pUC18/19 multiple cloning site
   4527..4543    -  protein_bind   lac operator: The lac repressor binds to the lac operator to inhibit transcription in E. coli. This inhibition can be relieved by adding lactose or isopropyl-β-D-thiogalactopyranoside (IPTG). lac repressor encoded by lacI
   4551..4581    -  promoter       lac promoter: promoter for the E. coli lac operon
   4596..4617    -  protein_bind   CAP binding site: CAP binding activates transcription in the presence of cAMP. E. coli catabolite activator protein
   4630..4722    -  CDS            lacI (fragment): lac repressor; lacI; The lac repressor binds to the lac operator to inhibit transcription in E. coli. This inhibition can be relieved by adding lactose or isopropyl-β-D-thiogalactopyranoside (IPTG).
