[The description below was written by a language model from this plasmid's Addgene catalogue record and pLannotate feature annotations shown in this document.]
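Description:
pJK323 is a bacterial expression plasmid built on the pUC118 phagemid backbone, carrying a roughly 1.5 kb fragment of Acetobacter aceti 1023 genomic DNA for a total size of 4,723 bp. It replicates in E. coli at high copy from the ColE1/pUC-type origin and is selected with ampicillin through the β-lactamase gene and its native promoter. The backbone also contains an M13 origin, which in pUC118-type vectors allows single-stranded DNA to be rescued with helper phage. The short rop, bom and lacI matches in the annotation are only residual fragments, not functional elements.

The insert sits within the pUC multiple cloning site, interrupting lacZα, and lies in the same orientation as the upstream lac promoter, lac operator and CAP binding site. These elements are therefore positioned to drive transcription of the insert, although the record does not say explicitly which promoter is relied on. According to the catalogue entry, the fragment encodes two products: a small hypothetical protein (orfX) found adjacent to the purEK genes, and purK, which encodes N5-carboxyaminoimidazole ribonucleotide synthetase. This enzyme of de novo purine biosynthesis converts aminoimidazole ribonucleotide and bicarbonate to N5-CAIR in an ATP-dependent reaction. The automated annotation detects only purK, by homology to a Brucella protein. orfX is not annotated and presumably lies in the unannotated stretch between the cloning site and purK. The depositor notes that only the last 40 nucleotides of purE were retained, so most of that gene has been deleted from the native cluster. No affinity tags are recorded. The plasmid is used to produce orfX and PurK in E. coli.
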