Addgene plasmid #73495: pJK323
Purpose: Produces Acetobacter aceti 1023 small hypothetical protein adjacent to purEK genes and N5-carboxyaminoimidazole ribonucleotide synthetase
Depositing lab: T. J. Kappock. Depositing organization: Washington University in Saint Louis.
Backbone
  Vector backbone: pUC118
  Backbone size w/o insert (bp): 3162
  Total vector size (bp): 4723
  Vector type: Bacterial Expression
Growth in bacteria
  Bacterial resistance: Ampicillin, 100 μg/mL
  Growth temperature: 37°C
  Growth strain: DH5alpha
  Copy number: High Copy
Gene/Insert 1
  Gene/Insert name: hypothetical protein (alt names: orfX; AZ09_02685)
  Species: Acetobacter aceti 1023
  GenBank ID: AAZ04482.1 KDE21028.1
Gene/Insert 2
  Gene/Insert name: N5-carboxyaminoimidazole ribonucleotide synthetase (alt names: purK; AZ09_02690)
  Species: Acetobacter aceti 1023
  GenBank ID: AAZ04484.1 KDE21030.1
Terms and licenses: Academic/Nonprofit Terms; Industry Terms: Not Available to Industry
Depositor comments: Last 40 nucleotides of purE gene kept.
How to cite: pJK323 was a gift from T. J. Kappock (Addgene plasmid # 73495 ; http://n2t.net/addgene:73495 ; RRID:Addgene_73495)
