>Addgene plasmid #73495 | pJK323 | addgene partial sequence | sequence record 138756 | M13-F20 5'-TGTAAAACGACGGCCAGT-3'
TTTTTGTAAGTATCTGCTTCACGCAGTGCCTTAACTGGCAGATTCTTCATCTTCCACAGCGGCCGTTTTG
GTGGCCAATGGGCCCAAGGCATCCTGAATACCCAAATTGCCTGGCAGCGCACCGTAGGGGAACAGAATAT
TTACATGCCCCATTTTACGGCCCACTCTGGCTTCTGCCTTGCCATATAGATGCGGAATAAAGCCCTGCGT
GGCCATAATCTGCGGCAGCAGCGCCATATCTTCCGGCCCGACCAGATTTTTCATGATTGCATCAGAATGG
CGCACAGCGTGCGGCAAAGGCAGCCCCGCAACTGCACGGATATGCATGTCAAATTGGTCCTGCGGGCAGG
CATTCATGGTCCAATGGCCAGAATTATGGGGGCGCGGGGCCATTTCATTCACCAGCAGGTTGCCGGTGCA
ATCAACAAACATTTCAACGCCCAGAATACCAACCAGCTCCAGCTTTTCTGCAATGGTGGTGGCTAGTTTT
ATGGCCTGCGTGGCAATATCTGGGTCAATGGGGGCGGGGGCTAATGTTAGATCCAGAATACCGTTCCAGT
GCCGGTTCAGCGCCGGGTCAAAGCACCTTACCGTGCCATCTGCACCACGCGCCACCATAACACTAATCTC
GCAAGCAAAATCCACCATACCTTCTGCAACCAGAGGATGTGGTGCCAGAGCGTTGAAAGCCTCTTCCAGA
TCATGGATGTGATGCACACGGCGCTGGCCTTTGCCATCATATCCATTGCGAGTGGTTTTGAGAATCAGCG
GCAAACCCACTTTTTCTGCGGCTTCGTGTAGCGTTTTGACATCGGTAACAGGATGCCATGGCGCGAGTGG
AATACCCGCAGAAGCAAAAAAAGTTTTTTCTGCCAATCGGTCCTGACTGATGCGCAGAATATGCCCCGAA
GGATGAACAGGGCAGTGTTTGGCTAGGCGGTCCAGTGCATCTGCGCTGATGTTTTCAAATTCAAAGGTAA
CAACATCAACAGCGCGGGCAAAGGCATCCAGTGCTGTCGGATCATCATACTTGCCGCATGTTACGGC
