>Addgene plasmid #73495 | pJK323 | addgene partial sequence | sequence record 138757 | M13-Rev 5'-CAGGAAACAGCTATGACC-3'
GGGGATCCTCTAGAGTCGACCTGCAGGCATGCTATTCACTTTGCGGGCCGCCACACCCGGCGCACGATTC
CGCACCAATGGTGAAGGAGACAGGACATCATGCTGCGAGATCGCGATTTACTGCTTGCCCAACTGCATGA
ACTCCGGAGTGAACACAGAGATCTGGATACGGTTATCAACCGCATGGCGCATGAAACTACTTTTATTGAC
CAACTCTATCTCCAGCGGCTGAAAAAACGTAAACTTCTGCTAAAAGATCAGATTACCAAGGTTGAAAGCC
TTCTGATCCCTGATGACATTGCCTGAACCTCTCCGTTACAGACTTTAAAAAACCGGCCTCTGTCCCCAAC
TCTCCCATTACCGAAGATAAATGACCTCCTTACATTCTCCGCTTAAGCCCAATGCCGTTATTGGCATTGT
GGGGGGTGGCCAGCTTGGCCGCATGTCTGCTGTTGCTGCCGCGCGCCTTGGTTTTCGCACGCATATTCTT
ACGCCAGAGGCCAACGGCCCGGCGGCTCAGGTCTCTCACGCCGTAACATGCGGCAAGTATGATGATCCGA
CAGCACTGGATGCCTTTGCCCGCGCTGTTGATGTTGTTACCTTTGAATTTGAAAACATCAGCGCAGATGC
ACTGGACCGCCTAGCCAAACACTGCCCTGTTCATCCTTCGGGGCATATTCTGCGCATCAGTCAGGACCGA
TTGGCAGAAAAAACTTTTTTTGCTTCTGCGGGTATTCCACTCGCGCCATGGCATCCTGTTACCGATGTCA
AAACGCTACACGAAGCCGCAGAAAAAGTGGGTTTGCCGCTGATTCTCAAAACCACTCGCAATGGATATGA
TGGCAAAGGCCAGCGCCGTGTGCATCACATCCATGATCTGGAAGAGGCTTTCAACGCTCTGGCACCACAT
CCTCTGGTTGCAGAAGGTATGGTGGATTTTGCTTGCGAGATTAGTGTTATGGTGGCGCGTGGTGCA
